Addgene plasmid #115687: pLV-PGK-SNAP-MD-SOX2
Purpose: Constitutive expression of a SOX2 protein tagged with SNAP-tag and a mitotic degron (MD)
Depositing lab: David Suter. Depositing organization: Swiss Federal Institute of Technology (EPFL). Publication: A role for mitotic bookmarking of SOX2 in pluripotency and differentiation. Deluz C, Friman ET, Strebinger D, Benke A, Raccaud M, Callegari A, Leleu M, Manley S, Suter DM. Genes Dev. 2016 Nov 15;30(22):2538-2550. doi: 10.1101/gad.289256.116. Epub 2016 Dec 5. PubMed 27920086.
Backbone
  Vector backbone: pLV
  Vector type: Lentiviral
Growth in bacteria
  Bacterial resistance: Ampicillin, 100 μg/mL
  Growth temperature: 30°C
  Growth strain: NEB Stable
  Copy number: Unknown
Gene/Insert
  Gene/Insert name: SNAP-MD-SOX2
  Species: Synthetic
  Insert size (bp): 1755
  Cloning method: Unknown
  Sequencing primers: 5′ Unknown
Terms and licenses: Academic/Nonprofit Terms; Industry Terms: Not Available to Industry
How to cite: pLV-PGK-SNAP-MD-SOX2 was a gift from David Suter (Addgene plasmid # 115687 ; http://n2t.net/addgene:115687 ; RRID:Addgene_115687)
