[The description below was written by a language model from this plasmid's Addgene catalogue record and pLannotate feature annotations shown in this document.]
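Description:
pLV-PGK-SNAP-MD-SOX2 is a third-generation-style, self-inactivating HIV-1 lentiviral transfer plasmid of about 8.4 kb built on a pLV backbone. It is designed for constitutive expression of a tagged, cell-cycle-regulated SOX2 in mammalian cells. It is propagated in E. coli through a high-copy ColE1/pUC-type origin with ampicillin selection from the β-lactamase gene. The backbone also retains pBluescript-derived remnants: an f1 origin, lacZα and lac promoter/operator fragments, and T7 and T3 promoters. An SV40 poly(A) signal and SV40 origin lie downstream of the viral cassette. No mammalian selection marker is annotated.

The viral genome is transcribed from an RSV promoter fused to a truncated 5' LTR. This is followed by the Ψ packaging signal with a partial gag sequence, the Rev response element for Rev-dependent nuclear export, and the cPPT/CTS element. The cassette ends in a ΔU3 3' LTR, which inactivates LTR promoter activity after integration.

Between these elements, the human PGK promoter drives a single 1,755 bp fusion open reading frame. It begins with an N-terminal SNAP-tag, which covalently binds benzylguanine-based dyes and so allows fluorescent labelling. Next comes a fragment of mouse cyclin B1 that serves as the mitotic degron (MD), followed by mouse Sox2. A WPRE after the coding sequence enhances transcript expression. The cyclin B1-derived degron is intended to deplete the fusion protein around mitosis while leaving it present during the rest of the cell cycle. According to the associated publication title, the construct was used to study mitotic bookmarking by SOX2 in pluripotency and differentiation. The depositor and sequencing-derived records differ by only a few nucleotides in length and in their start coordinate, and they show the same feature set.
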