Features (pLannotate 1.2.2; 28 found; start..end, strand, type, name):
      8..229     +  promoter       RSV promoter: Rous sarcoma virus enhancer/promoter
    236..416     +  LTR            5' LTR (truncated): truncated 5' long terminal repeat (LTR) from HIV-1
    460..585     +  misc_feature   HIV-1 Ψ: packaging signal of human immunodeficiency virus type 1
    569..932     +  CDS            HIV-1 gag (fragment): gag protein from human immunodeficiency virus 1; gag
   1027..1363    +  ncRNA          RRE: Accession: RF00036 - HIV Rev response element
   1688..1788    +  CDS            Rev (fragment): human immunodeficiency virus 1 (HIV-1) Rev protein; rev; enhances nuclear export of unspliced and incompletely spliced viral mRNAs
   1807..1924    +  misc_feature   cPPT/CTS: central polypurine tract and central termination sequence of HIV-1
   1944..1967    -  misc_feature   MCS (fragment): pBluescript multiple cloning site
   1971..2481    +  promoter       hPGK promoter: human phosphoglycerate kinase 1 promoter
   2496..3041    +  CDS            SNAP-tag®: human O6-alkylguanine-DNA-alkyltransferase variant that forms covalent bonds with benzylguanine derivatives fast-reacting variant, optimized for mammalian expression
   3048..3326    +  CDS            Ccnb1 (fragment): CCNB1_MOUSE - Also known as Ccn-2, Ccnb1-rs13, Cycb, Cycb1. Experimental evidence at protein level: Swiss-Prot protein existence level 1. Essential for the control of the cell cycle at the G2/M (mitosis) transition. From Mus musculus (Mouse).
   3291..4247    +  CDS            Sox2: SOX2_MOUSE - Also known as Sox-2. Experimental evidence at protein level: Swiss-Prot protein existence level 1. Transcription factor that forms a trimeric complex with POU5F1 (OCT3/4) on DNA and controls the expression of a number of genes involved in embryonic development such as YES1, FGF4, UTF1 and ZFP206 (PubMed:15863505, PubMed:17097055, PubMed:19740739). Binds to the proximal enhancer region of NANOG (PubMed:15863505). Critical for early embryogenesis and for embryonic stem cell pluripotency (By similarity). Downstream SRRT target that mediates the promotion of neural stem cell self-rene
   4257..4845    +  misc_feature   WPRE: woodchuck hepatitis virus posttranscriptional regulatory element
   4862..4930    +  CDS            nef (fragment): NEF_HV1Z2 - Experimental evidence at protein level: Swiss-Prot protein existence level 1. Extracellular Nef protein targets CD4(+) T-lymphocytes for apoptosis by interacting with CXCR4 surface receptors. From Human immunodeficiency virus type 1 group M subtype D (isolate Z2/CDC-Z34) (HIV-1).
   4932..5165    +  LTR            3' LTR (ΔU3): self-inactivating 3' long terminal repeat (LTR) from HIV-1
   5237..5358    +  polyA_signal   SV40 poly(A) signal: SV40 polyadenylation signal
   5377..5512    +  rep_origin     SV40 ori: SV40 origin of replication
   5545..5563    -  promoter       T7 promoter: promoter for bacteriophage T7 RNA polymerase
   5571..5726    +  CDS            lacZα (fragment): LacZα fragment of β-galactosidase; lacZ fragment
   5734..6189    +  rep_origin     f1 ori (sequence partly withheld): f1 bacteriophage origin of replication; arrow indicates direction of (+) strand synthesis
   6218..6322    +  promoter       AmpR promoter: bla
   6323..7183    +  CDS            AmpR: β-lactamase; bla; confers resistance to ampicillin, carbenicillin, and related antibiotics
   7354..7942    +  rep_origin     ori: high-copy-number ColE1/pMB1/pBR322/pUC origin of replication
   8125..8217    +  CDS            lacI (fragment): lac repressor; lacI; The lac repressor binds to the lac operator to inhibit transcription in E. coli. This inhibition can be relieved by adding lactose or isopropyl-β-D-thiogalactopyranoside (IPTG).
   8230..8251    +  protein_bind   CAP binding site: CAP binding activates transcription in the presence of cAMP. E. coli catabolite activator protein
   8266..8296    +  promoter       lac promoter: promoter for the E. coli lac operon
   8304..8320    +  protein_bind   lac operator: The lac repressor binds to the lac operator to inhibit transcription in E. coli. This inhibition can be relieved by adding lactose or isopropyl-β-D-thiogalactopyranoside (IPTG). lac repressor encoded by lacI
   8365..8383    +  promoter       T3 promoter: promoter for bacteriophage T3 RNA polymerase
>Addgene plasmid #115687 | pLV-PGK-SNAP-MD-SOX2 | depositor full sequence | sequence record 218656 | pLV-PGK-SNAP-MD-SOX2 sequence 8403 bps
AGCTTAATGTAGTCTTATGCAATACTCTTGTAGTCTTGCAACATGGTAACGATGAGTTAGCAACATGCCT
TACAAGGAGAGAAAAAGCACCGTGCATGCCGATTGGTGGAAGTAAGGTGGTACGATCGTGCCTTATTAGG
AAGGCAACAGACGGGTCTGACATGGATTGGACGAACCACTGAATTGCCGCATTGCAGAGATATTGTATTT
AAGTGCCTAGCTCGATACAATAAACGGGTCTCTCTGGTTAGACCAGATCTGAGCCTGGGAGCTCTCTGGC
TAACTAGGGAACCCACTGCTTAAGCCTCAATAAAGCTTGCCTTGAGTGCTTCAAGTAGTGTGTGCCCGTC
TGTTGTGTGACTCTGGTAACTAGAGATCCCTCAGACCCTTTTAGTCAGTGTGGAAAATCTCTAGCAGTGG
CGCCCGAACAGGGACCTGAAAGCGAAAGGGAAACCAGAGCTCTCTCGACGCAGGACTCGGCTTGCTGAAG
CGCGCACGGCAAGAGGCGAGGGGCGGCGACTGGTGAGTACGCCAAAAATTTTGACTAGCGGAGGCTAGAA
GGAGAGAGATGGGTGCGAGAGCGTCAGTATTAAGCGGGGGAGAATTAGATCGCGATGGGAAAAAATTCGG
TTAAGGCCAGGGGGAAAGAAAAAATATAAATTAAAACATATAGTATGGGCAAGCAGGGAGCTAGAACGAT
TCGCAGTTAATCCTGGCCTGTTAGAAACATCAGAAGGCTGTAGACAAATACTGGGACAGCTACAACCATC
CCTTCAGACAGGATCAGAAGAACTTAGATCATTATATAATACAGTAGCAACCCTCTATTGTGTGCATCAA
AGGATAGAGATAAAAGACACCAAGGAAGCTTTAGACAAGATAGAGGAAGAGCAAAACAAAAGTAAGACCA
CCGCACAGCAAGCGGCCGCTGATCTTCAGACCTGGAGGAGGAGATATGAGGGACAATTGGAGAAGTGAAT
TATATAAATATAAAGTAGTAAAAATTGAACCATTAGGAGTAGCACCCACCAAGGCAAAGAGAAGAGTGGT
GCAGAGAGAAAAAAGAGCAGTGGGAATAGGAGCTTTGTTCCTTGGGTTCTTGGGAGCAGCAGGAAGCACT
ATGGGCGCAGCCTCAATGACGCTGACGGTACAGGCCAGACAATTATTGTCTGGTATAGTGCAGCAGCAGA
ACAATTTGCTGAGGGCTATTGAGGCGCAACAGCATCTGTTGCAACTCACAGTCTGGGGCATCAAGCAGCT
CCAGGCAAGAATCCTGGCTGTGGAAAGATACCTAAAGGATCAACAGCTCCTGGGGATTTGGGGTTGCTCT
GGAAAACTCATTTGCACCACTGCTGTGCCTTGGAATGCTAGTTGGAGTAATAAATCTCTGGAACAGATTT
GGAATCACACGACCTGGATGGAGTGGGACAGAGAAATTAACAATTACACAAGCTTAATACACTCCTTAAT
TGAAGAATCGCAAAACCAGCAAGAAAAGAATGAACAAGAATTATTGGAATTAGATAAATGGGCAAGTTTG
TGGAATTGGTTTAACATAACAAATTGGCTGTGGTATATAAAATTATTCATAATGATAGTAGGAGGCTTGG
TAGGTTTAAGAATAGTTTTTGCTGTACTTTCTATAGTGAATAGAGTTAGGCAGGGATATTCACCATTATC
GTTTCAGACCCACCTCCCAACCCCGAGGGGACCCGACAGGCCCGAAGGAATAGAAGAAGAAGGTGGAGAG
AGAGACAGAGACAGATCCATTCGATTAGTGAACGGATCTCGACGGTATCGGTTAACTTTTAAAAGAAAAG
GGGGGATTGGGGGGTACAGTGCAGGGGAAAGAATAGTAGACATAATAGCAACAGACATACAAACTAAAGA
ATTACAAAAACAAATTACAAAAATTCAAAATTTTATCGATCACGAGACTAGCCTCGAGAAGCTTGATATC
GAATTCCCACGGGGTTGGGGTTGCGCCTTTTCCAAGGCAGCCCTGGGTTTGCGCAGGGACGCGGCTGCTC
TGGGCGTGGTTCCGGGAAACGCAGCGGCGCCGACCCTGGGTCTCGCACATTCTTCACGTCCGTTCGCAGC
GTCACCCGGATCTTCGCCGCTACCCTTGTGGGCCCCCCGGCGACGCTTCCTGCTCCGCCCCTAAGTCGGG
AAGGTTCCTTGCGGTTCGCGGCGTGCCGGACGTGACAAACGGAAGCCGCACGTCTCACTAGTACCCTCGC
AGACGGACAGCGCCAGGGAGCAATGGCAGCGCGCCGACCGCGATGGGCTGTGGCCAATAGCGGCTGCTCA
GCGGGGCGCGCCGAGAGCAGCGGCCGGGAAGGGGCGGTGCGGGAGGCGGGGTGTGGGGCGGTAGTGTGGG
CCCTGTTCCTGCCCGCGCGGTGTTCCGCATTCTGCAAGCCTCCGGAGCGCACGTCGGCAGTCGGCTCCCT
CGTTGACCGAATCACCGACCTCTCTCCCCAGGGGGATCCACCGGTATGGACAAAGACTGCGAAATGAAGC
GCACCACCCTGGATAGCCCTCTGGGCAAGCTGGAACTGTCTGGGTGCGAACAGGGCCTGCACCGTATCAT
CTTCCTGGGCAAAGGAACATCTGCCGCCGACGCCGTGGAAGTGCCTGCCCCAGCCGCCGTGCTGGGCGGA
CCAGAGCCACTGATGCAGGCCACCGCCTGGCTCAACGCCTACTTTCACCAGCCTGAGGCCATCGAGGAGT
TCCCTGTGCCAGCCCTGCACCACCCAGTGTTCCAGCAGGAGAGCTTTACCCGCCAGGTGCTGTGGAAACT
GCTGAAAGTGGTGAAGTTCGGAGAGGTCATCAGCTACAGCCACCTGGCCGCCCTGGCCGGCAATCCCGCC
GCCACCGCCGCCGTGAAAACCGCCCTGAGCGGAAATCCCGTGCCCATTCTGATCCCCTGCCACCGGGTGG
TGCAGGGCGACCTGGACGTGGGGGGCTACGAGGGCGGGCTCGCCGTGAAAGAGTGGCTGCTGGCCCACGA
GGGCCACAGACTGGGCAAGCCTGGGCTGGGTTCTAGAGCAGAAAATAAGGCTAAAGTCTCAATGGCCGGC
GCTAAGCGCGTTCCCGTGACCGTAACTGCCGCTTCTAAACCCGGGTTGCGCCCGAGGACTGCTCTTGGAG
ATATTGGCAACAAGGTGTCTGAAGAGCTGCAGGCTCGCGTGCCACTGAAGCGAGAGGCTAAGACGCTGGG
AACTGGAAAGGGTACGGTTAAGGCCCTGCCGAAGCCAGTGGAGAAAGTTCCTGTCTGCGAACCGGCTAGA
ATGTATAACATGATGGAGACGGAGCTGAAGCCGCCGGGCCCGCAGCAAGCTTCGGGGGGCGGCGGCGGAG
GAGGCAACGCCACGGCGGCGGCGACCGGCGGCAACCAGAAGAACAGCCCGGACCGCGTCAAGAGGCCCAT
GAACGCCTTCATGGTATGGTCCCGGGGGCAGCGGCGTAAGATGGCCCAGGAGAACCCCAAGATGCACAAC
TCGGAGATCAGCAAGCGCCTGGGCGCGGAGTGGAAACTTTTGTCCGAGACCGAGAAGCGGCCGTTCATCG
ACGAGGCCAAGCGGCTGCGCGCTCTGCACATGAAGGAGCACCCGGATTATAAATACCGGCCGCGGCGGAA
AACCAAGACGCTCATGAAGAAGGATAAGTACACGCTTCCCGGAGGCTTGCTGGCCCCCGGCGGGAACAGC
ATGGCGAGCGGGGTTGGGGTGGGCGCCGGCCTGGGTGCGGGCGTGAACCAGCGCATGGACAGCTACGCGC
ACATGAACGGCTGGAGCAACGGCAGCTACAGCATGATGCAGGAGCAGCTGGGCTACCCGCAGCACCCGGG
CCTCAACGCTCACGGCGCGGCACAGATGCAACCGATGCACCGCTACGACGTCAGCGCCCTGCAGTACAAC
TCCATGACCAGCTCGCAGACCTACATGAACGGCTCGCCCACCTACAGCATGTCCTACTCGCAGCAGGGCA
CCCCCGGTATGGCGCTGGGCTCCATGGGCTCTGTGGTCAAGTCCGAGGCCAGCTCCAGCCCCCCCGTGGT
TACCTCTTCCTCCCACTCCAGGGCGCCCTGCCAGGCCGGGGACCTCCGGGACATGATCAGCATGTACCTC
CCCGGCGCCGAGGTGCCGGAGCCCGCTGCGCCCAGTAGACTGCACATGGCCCAGCACTACCAGAGCGGCC
CGGTGCCCGGCACGGCCATTAACGGCACACTGCCCCTGTCGCACATGTGAGTCGACAATCAACCTCTGGA
TTACAAAATTTGTGAAAGATTGACTGGTATTCTTAACTATGTTGCTCCTTTTACGCTATGTGGATACGCT
GCTTTAATGCCTTTGTATCATGCTATTGCTTCCCGTATGGCTTTCATTTTCTCCTCCTTGTATAAATCCT
GGTTGCTGTCTCTTTATGAGGAGTTGTGGCCCGTTGTCAGGCAACGTGGCGTGGTGTGCACTGTGTTTGC
TGACGCAACCCCCACTGGTTGGGGCATTGCCACCACCTGTCAGCTCCTTTCCGGGACTTTCGCTTTCCCC
CTCCCTATTGCCACGGCGGAACTCATCGCCGCCTGCCTTGCCCGCTGCTGGACAGGGGCTCGGCTGTTGG
GCACTGACAATTCCGTGGTGTTGTCGGGGAAGCTGACGTCCTTTCCATGGCTGCTCGCCTGTGTTGCCAC
CTGGATTCTGCGCGGGACGTCCTTCTGCTACGTCCCTTCGGCCCTCAATCCAGCGGACCTTCCTTCCCGC
GGCCTGCTGCCGGCTCTGCGGCCTCTTCCGCGTCTTCGCCTTCGCCCTCAGACGAGTCGGATCTCCCTTT
GGGCCGCCTCCCCGCCTGGAATTCGAGCTCGGTACCTTTAAGACCAATGACTTACAAGGCAGCTGTAGAT
CTTAGCCACTTTTTAAAAGAAAAGGGGGGACTGGAAGGGCTAATTCACTCCCAACGAAGACAAGATCTGC
TTTTTGCTTGTACTGGGTCTCTCTGGTTAGACCAGATCTGAGCCTGGGAGCTCTCTGGCTAACTAGGGAA
CCCACTGCTTAAGCCTCAATAAAGCTTGCCTTGAGTGCTTCAAGTAGTGTGTGCCCGTCTGTTGTGTGAC
TCTGGTAACTAGAGATCCCTCAGACCCTTTTAGTCAGTGTGGAAAATCTCTAGCAGTAGTAGTTCATGTC
ATCTTATTATTCAGTATTTATAACTTGCAAAGAAATGAATATCAGAGAGTGAGAGGAACTTGTTTATTGC
AGCTTATAATGGTTACAAATAAAGCAATAGCATCACAAATTTCACAAATAAAGCATTTTTTTCACTGCAT
TCTAGTTGTGGTTTGTCCAAACTCATCAATGTATCTTATCATGTCTGGCTCTAGCTATCCCGCCCCTAAC
TCCGCCCAGTTCCGCCCATTCTCCGCCCCATGGCTGACTAATTTTTTTTATTTATGCAGAGGCCGAGGCC
GCCTCGGCCTCTGAGCTATTCCAGAAGTAGTGAGGAGGCTTTTTTGGAGGCCTAGGCTTTTGCGTCGAGA
CGTACCCAATTCGCCCTATAGTGAGTCGTATTACGCGCGCTCACTGGCCGTCGTTTTACAACGTCGTGAC
TGGGAAAACCCTGGCGTTACCCAACTTAATCGCCTTGCAGCACATCCCCCTTTCGCCAGCTGGCGTAATA
GCGAAGAGGCCCGCACCGATCGCCCTTCCCAACAGTTGCGCAGCCTGAATGGCGAATGGCGCG
[124 nt withheld, positions 5734-5857]
C
[91 nt withheld, positions 5859-5949]
A
[49 nt withheld, positions 5951-5999]
CCTTTGACGTTGGAGTCCACGTTCTTT
[37 nt withheld, positions 6027-6063]
ACCCTATCTCGGTCTATTCTTTTGATTTATAAGGGATTTTGCCGATTTCGGCCTATTGGTTAAAAAATGA
GCTGATTTAACAAAAATTTAACGCGAATTTTAACAAAATATTAACGTTTACAATTTCCCAGGTGGCACTT
TTCGGGGAAATGTGCGCGGAACCCCTATTTGTTTATTTTTCTAAATACATTCAAATATGTATCCGCTCAT
GAGACAATAACCCTGATAAATGCTTCAATAATATTGAAAAAGGAAGAGTATGAGTATTCAACATTTCCGT
GTCGCCCTTATTCCCTTTTTTGCGGCATTTTGCCTTCCTGTTTTTGCTCACCCAGAAACGCTGGTGAAAG
TAAAAGATGCTGAAGATCAGTTGGGTGCACGAGTGGGTTACATCGAACTGGATCTCAACAGCGGTAAGAT
CCTTGAGAGTTTTCGCCCCGAAGAACGTTTTCCAATGATGAGCACTTTTAAAGTTCTGCTATGTGGCGCG
GTATTATCCCGTATTGACGCCGGGCAAGAGCAACTCGGTCGCCGCATACACTATTCTCAGAATGACTTGG
TTGAGTACTCACCAGTCACAGAAAAGCATCTTACGGATGGCATGACAGTAAGAGAATTATGCAGTGCTGC
CATAACCATGAGTGATAACACTGCGGCCAACTTACTTCTGACAACGATCGGAGGACCGAAGGAGCTAACC
GCTTTTTTGCACAACATGGGGGATCATGTAACTCGCCTTGATCGTTGGGAACCGGAGCTGAATGAAGCCA
TACCAAACGACGAGCGTGACACCACGATGCCTGTAGCAATGGCAACAACGTTGCGCAAACTATTAACTGG
CGAACTACTTACTCTAGCTTCCCGGCAACAATTAATAGACTGGATGGAGGCGGATAAAGTTGCAGGACCA
CTTCTGCGCTCGGCCCTTCCGGCTGGCTGGTTTATTGCTGATAAATCTGGAGCCGGTGAGCGTGGGTCTC
GCGGTATCATTGCAGCACTGGGGCCAGATGGTAAGCCCTCCCGTATCGTAGTTATCTACACGACGGGGAG
TCAGGCAACTATGGATGAACGAAATAGACAGATCGCTGAGATAGGTGCCTCACTGATTAAGCATTGGTAA
CTGTCAGACCAAGTTTACTCATATATACTTTAGATTGATTTAAAACTTCATTTTTAATTTAAAAGGATCT
AGGTGAAGATCCTTTTTGATAATCTCATGACCAAAATCCCTTAACGTGAGTTTTCGTTCCACTGAGCGTC
AGACCCCGTAGAAAAGATCAAAGGATCTTCTTGAGATCCTTTTTTTCTGCGCGTAATCTGCTGCTTGCAA
ACAAAAAAACCACCGCTACCAGCGGTGGTTTGTTTGCCGGATCAAGAGCTACCAACTCTTTTTCCGAAGG
TAACTGGCTTCAGCAGAGCGCAGATACCAAATACTGTCCTTCTAGTGTAGCCGTAGTTAGGCCACCACTT
CAAGAACTCTGTAGCACCGCCTACATACCTCGCTCTGCTAATCCTGTTACCAGTGGCTGCTGCCAGTGGC
GATAAGTCGTGTCTTACCGGGTTGGACTCAAGACGATAGTTACCGGATAAGGCGCAGCGGTCGGGCTGAA
CGGGGGGTTCGTGCACACAGCCCAGCTTGGAGCGAACGACCTACACCGAACTGAGATACCTACAGCGTGA
GCTATGAGAAAGCGCCACGCTTCCCGAAGGGAGAAAGGCGGACAGGTATCCGGTAAGCGGCAGGGTCGGA
ACAGGAGAGCGCACGAGGGAGCTTCCAGGGGGAAACGCCTGGTATCTTTATAGTCCTGTCGGGTTTCGCC
ACCTCTGACTTGAGCGTCGATTTTTGTGATGCTCGTCAGGGGGGCGGAGCCTATGGAAAAACGCCAGCAA
CGCGGCCTTTTTACGGTTCCTGGCCTTTTGCTGGCCTTTTGCTCACATGTTCTTTCCTGCGTTATCCCCT
GATTCTGTGGATAACCGTATTACCGCCTTTGAGTGAGCTGATACCGCTCGCCGCAGCCGAACGACCGAGC
GCAGCGAGTCAGTGAGCGAGGAAGCGGAAGAGCGCCCAATACGCAAACCGCCTCTCCCCGCGCGTTGGCC
GATTCATTAATGCAGCTGGCACGACAGGTTTCCCGACTGGAAAGCGGGCAGTGAGCGCAACGCAATTAAT
GTGAGTTAGCTCACTCATTAGGCACCCCAGGCTTTACACTTTATGCTTCCGGCTCGTATGTTGTGTGGAA
TTGTGAGCGGATAACAATTTCACACAGGAAACAGCTATGACCATGATTACGCCAAGCGCGCAATTAACCC
TCACTAAAGGGAACAAAAGCTGGAGCTGCA
