Features (pLannotate 1.2.2; 28 found; start..end, strand, type, name):
     21..531     +  promoter       hPGK promoter: human phosphoglycerate kinase 1 promoter
    546..1091    +  CDS            SNAP-tag®: human O6-alkylguanine-DNA-alkyltransferase variant that forms covalent bonds with benzylguanine derivatives fast-reacting variant, optimized for mammalian expression
   1098..1376    +  CDS            Ccnb1 (fragment): CCNB1_MOUSE - Also known as Ccn-2, Ccnb1-rs13, Cycb, Cycb1. Experimental evidence at protein level: Swiss-Prot protein existence level 1. Essential for the control of the cell cycle at the G2/M (mitosis) transition. From Mus musculus (Mouse).
   1341..2297    +  CDS            Sox2: SOX2_MOUSE - Also known as Sox-2. Experimental evidence at protein level: Swiss-Prot protein existence level 1. Transcription factor that forms a trimeric complex with POU5F1 (OCT3/4) on DNA and controls the expression of a number of genes involved in embryonic development such as YES1, FGF4, UTF1 and ZFP206 (PubMed:15863505, PubMed:17097055, PubMed:19740739). Binds to the proximal enhancer region of NANOG (PubMed:15863505). Critical for early embryogenesis and for embryonic stem cell pluripotency (By similarity). Downstream SRRT target that mediates the promotion of neural stem cell self-rene
   2307..2895    +  misc_feature   WPRE: woodchuck hepatitis virus posttranscriptional regulatory element
   2912..2980    +  CDS            nef (fragment): NEF_HV1Z2 - Experimental evidence at protein level: Swiss-Prot protein existence level 1. Extracellular Nef protein targets CD4(+) T-lymphocytes for apoptosis by interacting with CXCR4 surface receptors. From Human immunodeficiency virus type 1 group M subtype D (isolate Z2/CDC-Z34) (HIV-1).
   2982..3215    +  LTR            3' LTR (ΔU3): self-inactivating 3' long terminal repeat (LTR) from HIV-1
   3287..3408    +  polyA_signal   SV40 poly(A) signal: SV40 polyadenylation signal
   3448..3583    +  rep_origin     SV40 ori: SV40 origin of replication
   3604..3622    -  promoter       T7 promoter: promoter for bacteriophage T7 RNA polymerase
   3630..3785    +  CDS            lacZα (fragment): LacZα fragment of β-galactosidase; lacZ fragment
   3790..4218    +  rep_origin     f1 ori (sequence partly withheld): f1 bacteriophage origin of replication; arrow indicates direction of (+) strand synthesis
   4271..4375    +  promoter       AmpR promoter: bla
   4376..5236    +  CDS            AmpR: β-lactamase; bla; confers resistance to ampicillin, carbenicillin, and related antibiotics
   5407..5995    +  rep_origin     ori: high-copy-number ColE1/pMB1/pBR322/pUC origin of replication
   6178..6270    +  CDS            lacI (fragment): lac repressor; lacI; The lac repressor binds to the lac operator to inhibit transcription in E. coli. This inhibition can be relieved by adding lactose or isopropyl-β-D-thiogalactopyranoside (IPTG).
   6283..6304    +  protein_bind   CAP binding site: CAP binding activates transcription in the presence of cAMP. E. coli catabolite activator protein
   6319..6349    +  promoter       lac promoter: promoter for the E. coli lac operon
   6357..6373    +  protein_bind   lac operator: The lac repressor binds to the lac operator to inhibit transcription in E. coli. This inhibition can be relieved by adding lactose or isopropyl-β-D-thiogalactopyranoside (IPTG). lac repressor encoded by lacI
   6418..6436    +  promoter       T3 promoter: promoter for bacteriophage T3 RNA polymerase
   6464..6690    +  promoter       RSV promoter: Rous sarcoma virus enhancer/promoter
   6691..6871    +  LTR            5' LTR (truncated): truncated 5' long terminal repeat (LTR) from HIV-1
   6918..7043    +  misc_feature   HIV-1 Ψ: packaging signal of human immunodeficiency virus type 1
   7027..7390    +  CDS            HIV-1 gag (fragment): gag protein from human immunodeficiency virus 1; gag
   7536..7769    +  misc_feature   RRE: The Rev response element (RRE) of HIV-1 allows for Rev-dependent mRNA export from the nucleus to the cytoplasm.
   8146..8246    +  CDS            Rev (fragment): human immunodeficiency virus 1 (HIV-1) Rev protein; rev; enhances nuclear export of unspliced and incompletely spliced viral mRNAs
   8265..8382    +  misc_feature   cPPT/CTS: central polypurine tract and central termination sequence of HIV-1
   8402..18      -  misc_feature   MCS (fragment) (across the origin): pBluescript multiple cloning site
>Addgene plasmid #115687 | pLV-PGK-SNAP-MD-SOX2 | addgene full sequence | sequence record 224734 | Addgene NGS Result
AGCTTGATATCGAATTCCACGGGGTTGGGGTTGCGCCTTTTCCAAGGCAGCCCTGGGTTTGCGCAGGGAC
GCGGCTGCTCTGGGCGTGGTTCCGGGAAACGCAGCGGCGCCGACCCTGGGTCTCGCACATTCTTCACGTC
CGTTCGCAGCGTCACCCGGATCTTCGCCGCTACCCTTGTGGGCCCCCCGGCGACGCTTCCTGCTCCGCCC
CTAAGTCGGGAAGGTTCCTTGCGGTTCGCGGCGTGCCGGACGTGACAAACGGAAGCCGCACGTCTCACTA
GTACCCTCGCAGACGGACAGCGCCAGGGAGCAATGGCAGCGCGCCGACCGCGATGGGCTGTGGCCAATAG
CGGCTGCTCAGCAGGGCGCGCCGAGAGCAGCGGCCGGGAAGGGGCGGTGCGGGAGGCGGGGTGTGGGGCG
GTAGTGTGGGCCCTGTTCCTGCCCGCGCGGTGTTCCGCATTCTGCAAGCCTCCGGAGCGCACGTCGGCAG
TCGGCTCCCTCGTTGACCGAATCACCGACCTCTCTCCCCAGGGGGATCCACCGGTATGGACAAAGACTGC
GAAATGAAGCGCACCACCCTGGATAGCCCTCTGGGCAAGCTGGAACTGTCTGGGTGCGAACAGGGCCTGC
ACCGTATCATCTTCCTGGGCAAAGGAACATCTGCCGCCGACGCCGTGGAAGTGCCTGCCCCAGCCGCCGT
GCTGGGCGGACCAGAGCCACTGATGCAGGCCACCGCCTGGCTCAACGCCTACTTTCACCAGCCTGAGGCC
ATCGAGGAGTTCCCTGTGCCAGCCCTGCACCACCCAGTGTTCCAGCAGGAGAGCTTTACCCGCCAGGTGC
TGTGGAAACTGCTGAAAGTGGTGAAGTTCGGAGAGGTCATCAGCTACAGCCACCTGGCCGCCCTGGCCGG
CAATCCCGCCGCCACCGCCGCCGTGAAAACCGCCCTGAGCGGAAATCCCGTGCCCATTCTGATCCCCTGC
CACCGGGTGGTGCAGGGCGACCTGGACGTGGGGGGCTACGAGGGCGGGCTCGCCGTGAAAGAGTGGCTGC
TGGCCCACGAGGGCCACAGACTGGGCAAGCCTGGGCTGGGTTCTAGAGCAGAAAATAAGGCTAAAGTCTC
AATGGCCGGCGCTAAGCGCGTTCCCGTGACCGTAACTGCCGCTTCTAAACCCGGGTTGCGCCCGAGGACT
GCTCTTGGAGATATTGGCAACAAGGTGTCTGAAGAGCTGCAGGCTCGCGTGCCACTGAAGCGAGAGGCTA
AGACGCTGGGAACTGGAAAGGGTACGGTTAAGGCCCTGCCGAAGCCAGTGGAGAAAGTTCCTGTCTGCGA
ACCGGCTAGAATGTATAACATGATGGAGACGGAGCTGAAGCCGCCGGGCCCGCAGCAAGCTTCGGGGGGC
GGCGGCGGAGGAGGCAACGCCACGGCGGCGGCGACCGGCGGCAACCAGAAGAACAGCCCGGACCGCGTCA
AGAGGCCCATGAACGCCTTCATGGTATGGTCCCGGGGGCAGCGGCGTAAGATGGCCCAGGAGAACCCCAA
GATGCACAACTCGGAGATCAGCAAGCGCCTGGGCGCGGAGTGGAAACTTTTGTCCGAGACCGAGAAGCGG
CCGTTCATCGACGAGGCCAAGCGGCTGCGCGCTCTGCACATGAAGGAGCACCCGGATTATAAATACCGGC
CGCGGCGGAAAACCAAGACGCTCATGAAGAAGGATAAGTACACGCTTCCCGGAGGCTTGCTGGCCCCCGG
CGGGAACAGCATGGCGAGCGGGGTTGGGGTGGGCGCCGGCCTGGGTGCGGGCGTGAACCAGCGCATGGAC
AGCTACGCGCACATGAACGGCTGGAGCAACGGCAGCTACAGCATGATGCAGGAGCAGCTGGGCTACCCGC
AGCACCCGGGCCTCAACGCTCACGGCGCGGCACAGATGCAACCGATGCACCGCTACGACGTCAGCGCCCT
GCAGTACAACTCCATGACCAGCTCGCAGACCTACATGAACGGCTCGCCCACCTACAGCATGTCCTACTCG
CAGCAGGGCACCCCCGGTATGGCGCTGGGCTCCATGGGCTCTGTGGTCAAGTCCGAGGCCAGCTCCAGCC
CCCCCGTGGTTACCTCTTCCTCCCACTCCAGGGCGCCCTGCCAGGCCGGGGACCTCCGGGACATGATCAG
CATGTACCTCCCCGGCGCCGAGGTGCCGGAGCCCGCTGCGCCCAGTAGACTGCACATGGCCCAGCACTAC
CAGAGCGGCCCGGTGCCCGGCACGGCCATTAACGGCACACTGCCCCTGTCGCACATGTGAGTCGACAATC
AACCTCTGGATTACAAAATTTGTGAAAGATTGACTGGTATTCTTAACTATGTTGCTCCTTTTACGCTATG
TGGATACGCTGCTTTAATGCCTTTGTATCATGCTATTGCTTCCCGTATGGCTTTCATTTTCTCCTCCTTG
TATAAATCCTGGTTGCTGTCTCTTTATGAGGAGTTGTGGCCCGTTGTCAGGCAACGTGGCGTGGTGTGCA
CTGTGTTTGCTGACGCAACCCCCACTGGTTGGGGCATTGCCACCACCTGTCAGCTCCTTTCCGGGACTTT
CGCTTTCCCCCTCCCTATTGCCACGGCGGAACTCATCGCCGCCTGCCTTGCCCGCTGCTGGACAGGGGCT
CGGCTGTTGGGCACTGACAATTCCGTGGTGTTGTCGGGGAAGCTGACGTCCTTTCCATGGCTGCTCGCCT
GTGTTGCCACCTGGATTCTGCGCGGGACGTCCTTCTGCTACGTCCCTTCGGCCCTCAATCCAGCGGACCT
TCCTTCCCGCGGCCTGCTGCCGGCTCTGCGGCCTCTTCCGCGTCTTCGCCTTCGCCCTCAGACGAGTCGG
ATCTCCCTTTGGGCCGCCTCCCCGCCTGGAATTCGAGCTCGGTACCTTTAAGACCAATGACTTACAAGGC
AGCTGTAGATCTTAGCCACTTTTTAAAAGAAAAGGGGGGACTGGAAGGGCTAATTCACTCCCAACGAAGA
CAAGATCTGCTTTTTGCTTGTACTGGGTCTCTCTGGTTAGACCAGATCTGAGCCTGGGAGCTCTCTGGCT
AACTAGGGAACCCACTGCTTAAGCCTCAATAAAGCTTGCCTTGAGTGCTTCAAGTAGTGTGTGCCCGTCT
GTTGTGTGACTCTGGTAACTAGAGATCCCTCAGACCCTTTTAGTCAGTGTGGAAAATCTCTAGCAGTAGT
AGTTCATGTCATCTTATTATTCAGTATTTATAACTTGCAAAGAAATGAATATCAGAGAGTGAGAGGAACT
TGTTTATTGCAGCTTATAATGGTTACAAATAAAGCAATAGCATCACAAATTTCACAAATAAAGCATTTTT
TTCACTGCATTCTAGTTGTGGTTTGTCCAAACTCATCAATGTATCTTATCATGTCTGGCTCTAGCTATCC
CGCCCCTAACTCCGCCCATCCCGCCCCTAACTCCGCCCAGTTCCGCCCATTCTCCGCCCCATGGCTGACT
AATTTTTTTTATTTATGCAGAGGCCGAGGCCGCCTCGGCCTCTGAGCTATTCCAGAAGTAGTGAGGAGGC
TTTTTTGGAGGCCTAGGGACGTACCCAATTCGCCCTATAGTGAGTCGTATTACGCGCGCTCACTGGCCGT
CGTTTTACAACGTCGTGACTGGGAAAACCCTGGCGTTACCCAACTTAATCGCCTTGCAGCACATCCCCCT
TTCGCCAGCTGGCGTAATAGCGAAGAGGCCCGCACCGATCGCCCTTCCCAACAGTTGCGCAGCCTGAATG
GCGAATGGG
[124 nt withheld, positions 3790-3913]
C
[91 nt withheld, positions 3915-4005]
A
[49 nt withheld, positions 4007-4055]
CCTTTGACGTTGGAGTCCACGTTCTTT
[37 nt withheld, positions 4083-4119]
ACCCTATCTCGGTCTATTCTTTTGATTTATAAGGGATTTTGCCGATTTCGGCCTATTGGTTAAAAAATGA
GCTGATTTAACAAAAATTTAACGCGAATTTTAACAAAATATTAACGCTTACAATTTAGGTGGCACTTTTC
GGGGAAATGTGCGCGGAACCCCTATTTGTTTATTTTTCTAAATACATTCAAATATGTATCCGCTCATGAG
ACAATAACCCTGATAAATGCTTCAATAATATTGAAAAAGGAAGAGTATGAGTATTCAACATTTCCGTGTC
GCCCTTATTCCCTTTTTTGCGGCATTTTGCCTTCCTGTTTTTGCTCACCCAGAAACGCTGGTGAAAGTAA
AAGATGCTGAAGATCAGTTGGGTGCACGAGTGGGTTACATCGAACTGGATCTCAACAGCGGTAAGATCCT
TGAGAGTTTTCGCCCCGAAGAACGTTTTCCAATGATGAGCACTTTTAAAGTTCTGCTATGTGGCGCGGTA
TTATCCCGTATTGACGCCGGGCAAGAGCAACTCGGTCGCCGCATACACTATTCTCAGAATGACTTGGTTG
AGTACTCACCAGTCACAGAAAAGCATCTTACGGATGGCATGACAGTAAGAGAATTATGCAGTGCTGCCAT
AACCATGAGTGATAACACTGCGGCCAACTTACTTCTGACAACGATCGGAGGACCGAAGGAGCTAACCGCT
TTTTTGCACAACATGGGGGATCATGTAACTCGCCTTGATCGTTGGGAACCGGAGCTGAATGAAGCCATAC
CAAACGACGAGCGTGACACCACGATGCCTGTAGCAATGGCAACAACGTTGCGCAAACTATTAACTGGCGA
ACTACTTACTCTAGCTTCCCGGCAACAATTAATAGACTGGATGGAGGCGGATAAAGTTGCAGGACCACTT
CTGCGCTCGGCCCTTCCGGCTGGCTGGTTTATTGCTGATAAATCTGGAGCCGGTGAGCGTGGGTCTCGCG
GTATCATTGCAGCACTGGGGCCAGATGGTAAGCCCTCCCGTATCGTAGTTATCTACACGACGGGGAGTCA
GGCAACTATGGATGAACGAAATAGACAGATCGCTGAGATAGGTGCCTCACTGATTAAGCATTGGTAACTG
TCAGACCAAGTTTACTCATATATACTTTAGATTGATTTAAAACTTCATTTTTAATTTAAAAGGATCTAGG
TGAAGATCCTTTTTGATAATCTCATGACCAAAATCCCTTAACGTGAGTTTTCGTTCCACTGAGCGTCAGA
CCCCGTAGAAAAGATCAAAGGATCTTCTTGAGATCCTTTTTTTCTGCGCGTAATCTGCTGCTTGCAAACA
AAAAAACCACCGCTACCAGCGGTGGTTTGTTTGCCGGATCAAGAGCTACCAACTCTTTTTCCGAAGGTAA
CTGGCTTCAGCAGAGCGCAGATACCAAATACTGTTCTTCTAGTGTAGCCGTAGTTAGGCCACCACTTCAA
GAACTCTGTAGCACCGCCTACATACCTCGCTCTGCTAATCCTGTTACCAGTGGCTGCTGCCAGTGGCGAT
AAGTCGTGTCTTACCGGGTTGGACTCAAGACGATAGTTACCGGATAAGGCGCAGCGGTCGGGCTGAACGG
GGGGTTCGTGCACACAGCCCAGCTTGGAGCGAACGACCTACACCGAACTGAGATACCTACAGCGTGAGCT
ATGAGAAAGCGCCACGCTTCCCGAAGGGAGAAAGGCGGACAGGTATCCGGTAAGCGGCAGGGTCGGAACA
GGAGAGCGCACGAGGGAGCTTCCAGGGGGAAACGCCTGGTATCTTTATAGTCCTGTCGGGTTTCGCCACC
TCTGACTTGAGCGTCGATTTTTGTGATGCTCGTCAGGGGGGCGGAGCCTATGGAAAAACGCCAGCAACGC
GGCCTTTTTACGGTTCCTGGCCTTTTGCTGGCCTTTTGCTCACATGTTCTTTCCTGCGTTATCCCCTGAT
TCTGTGGATAACCGTATTACCGCCTTTGAGTGAGCTGATACCGCTCGCCGCAGCCGAACGACCGAGCGCA
GCGAGTCAGTGAGCGAGGAAGCGGAAGAGCGCCCAATACGCAAACCGCCTCTCCCCGCGCGTTGGCCGAT
TCATTAATGCAGCTGGCACGACAGGTTTCCCGACTGGAAAGCGGGCAGTGAGCGCAACGCAATTAATGTG
AGTTAGCTCACTCATTAGGCACCCCAGGCTTTACACTTTATGCTTCCGGCTCGTATGTTGTGTGGAATTG
TGAGCGGATAACAATTTCACACAGGAAACAGCTATGACCATGATTACGCCAAGCGCGCAATTAACCCTCA
CTAAAGGGAACAAAAGCTGGAGCTGCAAGCTTAATGTAGTCTTATGCAATACTCTTGTAGTCTTGCAACA
TGGTAACGATGAGTTAGCAACATGCCTTACAAGGAGAGAAAAAGCACCGTGCATGCCGATTGGTGGAAGT
AAGGTGGTACGATCGTGCCTTATTAGGAAGGCAACAGACGGGTCTGACATGGATTGGACGAACCACTGAA
TTGCCGCATTGCAGAGATATTGTATTTAAGTGCCTAGCTCGATACATAAACGGGTCTCTCTGGTTAGACC
AGATCTGAGCCTGGGAGCTCTCTGGCTAACTAGGGAACCCACTGCTTAAGCCTCAATAAAGCTTGCCTTG
AGTGCTTCAAGTAGTGTGTGCCCGTCTGTTGTGTGACTCTGGTAACTAGAGATCCCTCAGACCCTTTTAG
TCAGTGTGGAAAATCTCTAGCAGTGGCGCCCGAACAGGGACTTGAAAGCGAAAGGGAAACCAGAGGAGCT
CTCTCGACGCAGGACTCGGCTTGCTGAAGCGCGCACGGCAAGAGGCGAGGGGCGGCGACTGGTGAGTACG
CCAAAAATTTTGACTAGCGGAGGCTAGAAGGAGAGAGATGGGTGCGAGAGCGTCAGTATTAAGCGGGGGA
GAATTAGATCGCGATGGGAAAAAATTCGGTTAAGGCCAGGGGGAAAGAAAAAATATAAATTAAAACATAT
AGTATGGGCAAGCAGGGAGCTAGAACGATTCGCAGTTAATCCTGGCCTGTTAGAAACATCAGAAGGCTGT
AGACAAATACTGGGACAGCTACAACCATCCCTTCAGACAGGATCAGAAGAACTTAGATCATTATATAATA
CAGTAGCAACCCTCTATTGTGTGCATCAAAGGATAGAGATAAAAGACACCAAGGAAGCTTTAGACAAGAT
AGAGGAAGAGCAAAACAAAAGTAAGACCACCGCACAGCAAGCGGCCGCTGATCTTCAGACCTGGAGGAGG
AGATATGAGGGACAATTGGAGAAGTGAATTATATAAATATAAAGTAGTAAAAATTGAACCATTAGGAGTA
GCACCCACCAAGGCAAAGAGAAGAGTGGTGCAGAGAGAAAAAAGAGCAGTGGGAATAGGAGCTTTGTTCC
TTGGGTTCTTGGGAGCAGCAGGAAGCACTATGGGCGCAGCGTCAATGACGCTGACGGTACAGGCCAGACA
ATTATTGTCTGGTATAGTGCAGCAGCAGAACAATTTGCTGAGGGCTATTGAGGCGCAACAGCATCTGTTG
CAACTCACAGTCTGGGGCATCAAGCAGCTCCAGGCAAGAATCCTGGCTGTGGAAAGATACCTAAAGGATC
AACAGCTCCTGGGGATTTGGGGTTGCTCTGGAAAACTCATTTGCACCACTGCTGTGCCTTGGAATGCTAG
TTGGAGTAATAAATCTCTGGAACAGATTTGGAATCACACGACCTGGATGGAGTGGGACAGAGAAATTAAC
AATTACACAAGCTTAATACACTCCTTAATTGAAGAATCGCAAAACCAGCAAGAAAAGAATGAACAAGAAT
TATTGGAATTAGATAAATGGGCAAGTTTGTGGAATTGGTTTAACATAACAAATTGGCTGTGGTATATAAA
ATTATTCATAATGATAGTAGGAGGCTTGGTAGGTTTAAGAATAGTTTTTGCTGTACTTTCTATAGTGAAT
AGAGTTAGGCAGGGATATTCACCATTATCGTTTCAGACCCACCTCCCAACCCCGAGGGGACCCGACAGGC
CCGAAGGAATAGAAGAAGAAGGTGGAGAGAGAGACAGAGACAGATCCATTCGATTAGTGAACGGATCTCG
ACGGTATCGGTTAACTTTTAAAAGAAAAGGGGGGATTGGGGGGTACAGTGCAGGGGAAAGAATAGTAGAC
ATAATAGCAACAGACATACAAACTAAAGAATTACAAAAACAAATTACAAAAATTCAAAATTTTATCGATC
ACGAGACTAGCCTCGAGA
